>Addgene plasmid #18418 | T4 Lysozyme P86R | addgene partial sequence | sequence record 24204 | 3primeUP
GCTANTGAAAAAGCCCGCTCATTAGGCGGGCTCAGATCTGCTCATGTTTGACAGCTTATCATCGATAAGC
TTCGGCAATAAATTCTTGATATGTTTTCATATGTTTCCTTTAAATATTTTAATTAGTAATTGTCTATTCA
AGTAATTGTGAATATACTATCACAATTCCAAGAGAAAGTAAACAGCTTTATAGATTTTTATACGCGTCCC
AAGTGCCAGTTCTAAACGTTGTAATGACTCGTTTTGCGCGATTAGGTGTTTGATTATACCATCTACTTTT
AGCTAAGTTAACTGCTGCTTCATCCCAGCGTTTTTGTTGAAGCATACGTAAAGAGTTAGTAAATCCTGCC
ACACCGGTTTCTCCCATTTGGAAAACCATATTAATCAATGCACAGCGACGAACCGCATCAAGAGAATCAT
AAACACGTTTTAATTTAGCATTTCTCAGAATTCCGCGAACAGCAGCATCAACATCCTGATTAAAGAGTTT
TTCAGCCTCATCTTTTGTAATTACACCATTGCAATTACGCCCAATAGCTTTATCTAATTCAGATTTAGCA
GCATTAAGTGATGGACTTTTTGTAAGCAAATGACCGATGCCAATAGTGTAATAGCCTTCTGTGTCTTTAT
AGATTTTAAGTCTAAGACCTTCATCTATACGTAACATTTCAAATATATTCATAATACCTCCTAAGCATCG
ATGGATCCTGTTTCCTGTGTGAAATTGTTATCCGCTCACANTCCACACATTATACGAGCCGATGATANTG
TCACAGGGGAGGGAGTAGCTGANCTGTTCTGGNGAATGTATCGCCCATCACCATAACAGCGAGATATGC
