[The description below was written by a language model from this plasmid's Addgene catalogue record.]
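Description:
T4 Lysozyme P86R is a bacterial expression plasmid built on the pHS1403 backbone (about 5 kb without the insert) that carries a point-mutant version of the bacteriophage T4 lysozyme gene, the product of phage gene e. The plasmid is maintained at high copy number in E. coli and is selected with ampicillin. The record does not name the origin of replication, and it does not state which promoter or other regulatory elements in pHS1403 drive expression of the insert. No feature table is provided, so these details cannot be confirmed from the available information.

The insert is roughly 600 bp and encodes T4 lysozyme with a single substitution, proline 86 replaced by arginine (also listed under the alternative name 1P86R). It was cloned by restriction digestion as a BamHI–HindIII fragment, and both sites remain intact. According to the depositor's notes, the BamHI site lies 27 bp from the start codon and the HindIII site lies 115 bp from the stop codon, so the fragment includes short flanking untranslated regions on either side of the coding sequence and can be excised or exchanged as a unit. No affinity tags, fusion partners or reporters are recorded.

T4 lysozyme is a small phage-encoded enzyme that degrades the bacterial cell wall, and it is a widely used model protein for studying how amino-acid substitutions affect folding, stability and structure. The record does not state a specific purpose. A single-site variant in a bacterial expression vector is consistent with producing the mutant protein in E. coli for that kind of biophysical or structural comparison with the wild-type enzyme.
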