Addgene plasmid #18418: T4 Lysozyme P86R
Depositing lab: Brian Matthews. Depositing organization: University of Oregon.
Backbone
  Vector backbone: pHS1403
  Backbone size w/o insert (bp): 5000
  Vector type: Bacterial Expression
Growth in bacteria
  Bacterial resistance: Ampicillin, 100 μg/mL
  Growth temperature: 37°C
  Growth strain: DH5alpha
  Copy number: High Copy
Gene/Insert
  Gene/Insert name: T4 Lysozyme (alt name: 1P86R)
  Species: Bacteriophage T4
  Insert size (bp): 600
  Mutation: P86R
  GenBank ID: NP_049736
  Entrez Gene: e (a.k.a. T4p123)
  Cloning method: Restriction Enzyme; 5′ cloning site BamHI (not destroyed); 3′ cloning site HindIII (not destroyed)
  Sequencing primers: 5′ na; 3′ GGCGTATCACGAGGCCC
Terms and licenses: Academic/Nonprofit Terms; Industry Terms: Not Available to Industry
Depositor comments: The BamHI site is 27 bp from the ATG and the HindIII site is 115 bp from the stop.
How to cite: T4 Lysozyme P86R was a gift from Brian Matthews (Addgene plasmid # 18418 ; http://n2t.net/addgene:18418 ; RRID:Addgene_18418)
